>Addgene plasmid #10872 | p1478 HPV-6 E6 | addgene partial sequence | sequence record 17860 | 10872 with hBactin-pA-R 5'-CACCTTCACCGTTCCAGTTT
ATGAGAATTCCAAGCTTTAGGGTAACATGTCTTCCATGCATGTTGTCCAGCAGTGTAGGCAGCGACCCTT
CCACGTACAATTTAGCTTTATGAACCGCGCCTTGGTTAGTATATGTTTTACCTTTTCTACTTCACACAGC
GGTTTGTGACACAGGTAGCACCGAATTAGCACGTCTAAGATGTCTTGTTTAGTTTCTTCTTCAACTGTTG
TTGCATATCCAGCATAATCAAAGTGTCTATATTGGTTTATTTTTCCATGAAATTCTAGGCAGCACGCGCA
GGCTGCATATGGATAGCCGCCTCGAAACAGGACCTTTAGGTGTTTATATGCATATGAATAAATCTCTGCT
GTGGTCAGTGCATTCTTGCAAAACACACAATTAATTTGCAACGTATGCATAGATAGATTAAACGTCTTGC
ACAACTGGTCTATGGTCGTTGCAGACGTGGAGGCATTTGCACTTTCCATGGTGTCGACTGATCCTGCGAG
AATAGCCGGGCGCGCTGTGAGCCGAAGTCGCCCCCGCCCTGGCCACTTCCGGCGCGCCGAGTCCTTAGGC
CGCCAGGGGGCGCCGGCGCGCGCCCAGATTGGGGACAAAGGAAGCCGGGCCGGCCGCGTTATTACCATAA
AAGGCAAACACTGGTCGGAGGCGTCCCCGCGGCGCGCGGCAGGAAGCCAGGCCCCAACCCCCTCCCAACC
GGGCGCCAGCCCCGCCTCCGCCCGGTTCAAACAGCGCCGGGTCGGCGCGCGCGCACGCAGCGGCCACACC
CTCGGGCGGCCAGCGGCTCGGGCAGGAAGTGCGCGCAAGCGCCCGGGAGCCGCGGCGACCCCACCCCTTC
CGGCCGAGCCCGCCTTCGCCCCAGCCCAGGCCGCGGCACCCCGGGCCCCAGACGCACGCGCATTAGCGCC
TTGAGTCCAG
