[The description below was written by a language model from this plasmid's Addgene catalogue record.]
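Description:
p1478 HPV-6 E6 is a mammalian expression plasmid carrying the E6 open reading frame of human papillomavirus type 6b, a low-risk genital HPV type. The insert sits in the p1318 backbone, recorded as about 7.9 kb without the insert, and was cloned by restriction digestion between a 5′ SalI site and a 3′ HindIII site, both of which remain intact so the fragment can be excised or exchanged. According to the depositor's comment, the vector contains a beta-actin promoter, which presumably drives constitutive E6 expression in transfected mammalian cells, although the record does not state the species origin of that promoter. No epitope tag, reporter, polyadenylation signal or mammalian selection marker is listed, and no feature table is available to confirm any other elements. In bacteria the plasmid is maintained as a high-copy replicon under ampicillin selection; the specific origin of replication is not stated.

The plasmid is associated with work showing that the E6 oncoprotein of high-risk HPV-16 binds interferon regulatory factor-3 and inhibits its transcriptional activity. In that context, a low-risk HPV-6b E6 expression construct would most naturally serve as a comparison to high-risk E6 proteins, helping to determine whether a given interaction or functional effect is specific to oncogenic HPV types, but the record does not describe its exact role. More generally, it is suited to transient or stable expression of untagged HPV-6b E6 in cultured mammalian cells for studies of E6 function, host protein binding and effects on cellular signalling or transcription.
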