Addgene plasmid #10872: p1478 HPV-6 E6
Depositing lab: Peter Howley. Depositing organization: Harvard Medical School. Publication: Human papillomavirus 16 E6 oncoprotein binds to interferon regulatory factor-3 and inhibits its transcriptional activity. Ronco LV, Karpova AY, Vidal M, Howley PM. Genes Dev. 1998 Jul 1. 12(13):2061-72. 10.1101/gad.12.13.2061 PubMed 9649509.
Backbone
  Vector backbone: p1318
  Backbone size w/o insert (bp): 7900
  Vector type: Mammalian Expression
Growth in bacteria
  Bacterial resistance: Ampicillin, 100 μg/mL
  Growth temperature: 37°C
  Growth strain: DH5alpha
  Copy number: High Copy
Gene/Insert
  Gene/Insert name: HPV-6b E6 (alt name: E6)
  Species: Human papillomavirus
  Entrez Gene: E6 (a.k.a. HPV6bgp1)
  Cloning method: Restriction Enzyme; 5′ cloning site SalI (not destroyed); 3′ cloning site HindIII (not destroyed)
  Sequencing primers: 5′ na
Terms and licenses: Academic/Nonprofit Terms; Industry Terms: Not Available to Industry
Depositor comments: Has beta-actin promoter.
How to cite: p1478 HPV-6 E6 was a gift from Peter Howley (Addgene plasmid # 10872 ; http://n2t.net/addgene:10872 ; RRID:Addgene_10872)
